>Addgene plasmid #120509 | EF1a_MYC deltaLZ_P2A_Hygro_Barcode | addgene full sequence | sequence record 234932 | Addgene NGS Result
GTCGACGGATCGGGAGATCTCCCGATCCCCTATGGTGCACTCTCAGTACAATCTGCTCTGATGCCGCATA
GTTAAGCCAGTATCTGCTCCCTGCTTGTGTGTTGGAGGTCGCTGAGTAGTGCGCGAGCAAAATTTAAGCT
ACAACAAGGCAAGGCTTGACCGACAATTGCATGAAGAATCTGCTTAGGGTTAGGCGTTTTGCGCTGCTTC
GCGATGTACGGGCCAGATATACGCGTTGACATTGATTATTGACTAGTTATTAATAGTAATCAATTACGGG
GTCATTAGTTCATAGCCCATATATGGAGTTCCGCGTTACATAACTTACGGTAAATGGCCCGCCTGGCTGA
CCGCCCAACGACCCCCGCCCATTGACGTCAATAATGACGTATGTTCCCATAGTAACGCCAATAGGGACTT
TCCATTGACGTCAATGGGTGGAGTATTTACGGTAAACTGCCCACTTGGCAGTACATCAAGTGTATCATAT
GCCAAGTACGCCCCCTATTGACGTCAATGACGGTAAATGGCCCGCCTGGCATTATGCCCAGTACATGACC
TTATGGGACTTTCCTACTTGGCAGTACATCTACGTATTAGTCATCGCTATTACCATGGTGATGCGGTTTT
GGCAGTACATCAATGGGCGTGGATAGCGGTTTGACTCACGGGGATTTCCAAGTCTCCACCCCATTGACGT
CAATGGGAGTTTGTTTTGGCACCAAAATCAACGGGACTTTCCAAAATGTCGTAACAACTCCGCCCCATTG
ACGCAAATGGGCGGTAGGCGTGTACGGTGGGAGGTCTATATAAGCAGCGCGTTTTGCCTGTACTGGGTCT
CTCTGGTTAGACCAGATCTGAGCCTGGGAGCTCTCTGGCTAACTAGGGAACCCACTGCTTAAGCCTCAAT
AAAGCTTGCCTTGAGTGCTTCAAGTAGTGTGTGCCCGTCTGTTGTGTGACTCTGGTAACTAGAGATCCCT
CAGACCCTTTTAGTCAGTGTGGAAAATCTCTAGCAGTGGCGCCCGAACAGGGACTTGAAAGCGAAAGGGA
AACCAGAGGAGCTCTCTCGACGCAGGACTCGGCTTGCTGAAGCGCGCACGGCAAGAGGCGAGGGGCGGCG
ACTGGTGAGTACGCCAAAAATTTTGACTAGCGGAGGCTAGAAGGAGAGAGATGGGTGCGAGAGCGTCAGT
ATTAAGCGGGGGAGAATTAGATCGCGATGGGAAAAAATTCGGTTAAGGCCAGGGGGAAAGAAAAAATATA
AATTAAAACATATAGTATGGGCAAGCAGGGAGCTAGAACGATTCGCAGTTAATCCTGGCCTGTTAGAAAC
ATCAGAAGGCTGTAGACAAATACTGGGACAGCTACAACCATCCCTTCAGACAGGATCAGAAGAACTTAGA
TCATTATATAATACAGTAGCAACCCTCTATTGTGTGCATCAAAGGATAGAGATAAAAGACACCAAGGAAG
CTTTAGACAAGATAGAGGAAGAGCAAAACAAAAGTAAGACCACCGCACAGCAAGCGGCCGCTGATCTTCA
GACCTGGAGGAGGAGATATGAGGGACAATTGGAGAAGTGAATTATATAAATATAAAGTAGTAAAAATTGA
ACCATTAGGAGTAGCACCCACCAAGGCAAAGAGAAGAGTGGTGCAGAGAGAAAAAAGAGCAGTGGGAATA
GGAGCTTTGTTCCTTGGGTTCTTGGGAGCAGCAGGAAGCACTATGGGCGCAGCGTCAATGACGCTGACGG
TACAGGCCAGACAATTATTGTCTGGTATAGTGCAGCAGCAGAACAATTTGCTGAGGGCTATTGAGGCGCA
ACAGCATCTGTTGCAACTCACAGTCTGGGGCATCAAGCAGCTCCAGGCAAGAATCCTGGCTGTGGAAAGA
TACCTAAAGGATCAACAGCTCCTGGGGATTTGGGGTTGCTCTGGAAAACTCATTTGCACCACTGCTGTGC
CTTGGAATGCTAGTTGGAGTAATAAATCTCTGGAACAGATTTGGAATCACACGACCTGGATGGAGTGGGA
CAGAGAAATTAACAATTACACAAGCTTAATACACTCCTTAATTGAAGAATCGCAAAACCAGCAAGAAAAG
AATGAACAAGAATTATTGGAATTAGATAAATGGGCAAGTTTGTGGAATTGGTTTAACATAACAAATTGGC
TGTGGTATATAAAATTATTCATAATGATAGTAGGAGGCTTGGTAGGTTTAAGAATAGTTTTTGCTGTACT
TTCTATAGTGAATAGAGTTAGGCAGGGATATTCACCATTATCGTTTCAGACCCACCTCCCAACCCCGAGG
GGACCCGACAGGCCCGAAGGAATAGAAGAAGAAGGTGGAGAGAGAGACAGAGACAGATCCATTCGATTAG
TGAACGGATCGGCACTGCGTGCGCCAATTCTGCAGACAAATGGCAGTATTCATCCACAATTTTAAAAGAA
AAGGGGGGATTGGGGGGTACAGTGCAGGGGAAAGAATAGTAGACATAATAGCAACAGACATACAAACTAA
AGAATTACAAAAACAAATTACAAAAATTCAAAATTTTCGGGTTTATTACAGGGACAGCAGAGATCCAGTT
TGGTTAATTAATCGATAAGCTTTGCAAAGATGGATAAAGTTTTAAACAGAGAGGAATCTTTGCAGCTAAT
GGACCTTCTAGGTCTTGAAAGGAGTGGGAATTGGCTCCGGTGCCCGTCAGTGGGCAGAGCGCACATCGCC
CACAGTCCCCGAGAAGTTGGGGGGAGGGGTCGGCAATTGAACCGGTGCCTAGAGAAGGTGGCGCGGGGTA
AACTGGGAAAGTGATGTCGTGTACTGGCTCCGCCTTTTTCCCGAGGGTGGGGGAGAACCGTATATAAGTG
CAGTAGTCGCCGTGAACGTTCTTTTTCGCAACGGGTTTGCCGCCAGAACACAGGTAAGTGCCGTGTGTGG
TTCCCGCGGGCCTGGCCTCTTTACGGGTTATGGCCCTTGCGTGCCTTGAATTACTTCCACCTGGCTGCAG
TACGTGATTCTTGATCCCGAGCTTCGGGTTGGAAGTGGGTGGGAGAGTTCGAGGCCTTGCGCTTAAGGAG
CCCCTTCGCCTCGTGCTTGAGTTGAGGCCTGGCCTGGGCGCTGGGGCCGCCGCGTGCGAATCTGGTGGCA
CCTTCGCGCCTGTCTCGCTGCTTTCGATAAGTCTCTAGCCATTTAAAATTTTTGATGACCTGCTGCGACG
CTTTTTTTCTGGCAAGATAGTCTTGTAAATGCGGGCCAAGATCTGCACACTGGTATTTCGGTTTTTGGGG
CCGCGGGCGGCGACGGGGCCCGTGCGTCCCAGCGCACATGTTCGGCGAGGCGGGGCCTGCGAGCGCGGCC
ACCGAGAATCGGACGGGGGTAGTCTCAAGCTGGCCGGCCTGCTCTGGTGCCTGGCCTCGCGCCGCCGTGT
ATCGCCCCGCCCTGGGCGGCAAGGCTGGCCCGGTCGGCACCAGTTGCGTGAGCGGAAAGATGGCCGCTTC
CCGGCCCTGCTGCAGGGAGCTCAAAATGGAGGACGCGGCGCTCGGGAGAGCGGGCGGGTGAGTCACCCAC
ACAAAGGAAAAGGGCCTTTCCGTCCTCAGCCGTCGCTTCATGTGACTCCACGGAGTACCGGGCGCCGTCC
AGGCACCTCGATTAGTTCTCGAGCTTTTGGAGTACGTCGTCTTTAGGTTGGGGGGAGGGGTTTTATGCGA
TGGAGTTTCCCCACACTGAGTGGGTGGAGACTGAAGTTAGGCCAGCTTGGCACTTGATGTAATTCTCCTT
GGAATTTGCCCTTTTTGAGTTTGGATCTTGGTTCATTCTCAAGCCTCAGACAGTGGTTCAAAGTTTTTTT
CTTCCATTTCAGGTGTCGTGAGGAATTAGCTTGGTACTAATACGACTCACTATAGGGAGACCCAAGCTGG
CTAGGTAAGCTTGATATCGAATTCCTGCAGCCCGGGGGATCCCGCCACCATGCCCCTCAACGTTAGCTTC
ACCAACAGGAACTATGACCTCGACTACGACTCGGTGCAGCCGTATTTCTACTGCGACGAGGAGGAGAACT
TCTACCAGCAGCAGCAGCAGAGCGAGCTGCAGCCCCCGGCGCCCAGCGAGGATATCTGGAAGAAATTCGA
GCTGCTGCCCACCCCGCCCCTGTCCCCTAGCCGCCGCTCCGGGCTCTGCTCGCCCTCCTACGTTGCGGTC
ACACCCTTCTCCCTTCGGGGAGACAACGACGGCGGTGGCGGGAGCTTCTCCACGGCCGACCAGCTGGAGA
TGGTGACCGAGCTGCTGGGAGGAGACATGGTGAACCAGAGTTTCATCTGCGACCCGGACGACGAGACCTT
CATCAAAAACATCATCATCCAGGACTGTATGTGGAGCGGCTTCTCGGCCGCCGCCAAGCTCGTCTCAGAG
AAGCTGGCCTCCTACCAGGCTGCGCGCAAAGACAGCGGCAGCCCGAACCCCGCCCGCGGCCACAGCGTCT
GCTCCACCTCCAGCTTGTACCTGCAGGATCTGAGCGCCGCCGCCTCAGAGTGCATCGACCCCTCGGTGGT
CTTCCCCTACCCTCTCAACGACAGCAGCTCGCCCAAGTCCTGCGCCTCGCAAGACTCCAGCGCCTTCTCT
CCGTCCTCGGATTCTCTGCTCTCCTCGACGGAGTCCTCCCCGCAGGGCAGCCCCGAGCCCCTGGTGCTCC
ATGAGGAGACACCGCCCACCACCAGCAGCGACTCTGAGGAGGAACAAGAAGATGAGGAAGAAATCGATGT
TGTTTCTGTGGAAAAGAGGCAGGCTCCTGGCAAAAGGTCAGAGTCTGGATCACCTTCTGCTGGAGGCCAC
AGCAAACCTCCTCACAGCCCACTGGTCCTCAAGAGGTGCCACGTCTCCACACATCAGCACAACTACGCAG
CGCCTCCCTCCACTCGGAAGGACTATCCTGCTGCCAAGAGGGTCAAGTTGGACAGTGTCAGAGTCCTGAG
ACAGATCAGCAACAACCGAAAATGCACCAGCCCCAGGTCCTCGGACACCGAGGAGAATGTCAAGAGGCGA
ACACACAACGTCTTGGAGCGCCAGAGGAGGAACGAGCTAAAACGGAGCTTTTTTGCCCTGCGTGACCAGA
TCCCGGAGTTGGAAAACAATGAAAAGGCCCCCAAGGTAGTTATCCTTAAAAAAGCCACAGCATACATCCT
GTCCGTCCAAGCAGAGGAGGGATCCGGCGCAACAAACTTCTCTCTGCTGAAACAAGCCGGAGATGTCGAA
GAGAATCCTGGACCGATGAAAAAGCCTGAACTCACCGCGACGTCTGTCGAGAAGTTTCTGATCGAAAAGT
TCGACAGCGTCTCCGACCTGATGCAGCTCTCGGAGGGCGAAGAATCTCGTGCTTTCAGCTTCGATGTAGG
AGGGCGTGGATATGTCCTGCGGGTAAATAGCTGCGCCGATGGTTTCTACAAAGATCGTTATGTTTATCGG
CACTTTGCATCGGCCGCGCTCCCGATTCCGGAAGTGCTTGACATTGGGGAATTCAGCGAGAGCCTGACCT
ATTGCATCTCCCGCCGTGCACAGGGTGTCACGTTGCAAGACCTGCCTGAAACCGAACTGCCCGCTGTTCT
GCAGCCGGTCGCGGAGGCCATGGATGCGATCGCTGCGGCCGATCTTAGCCAGACGAGCGGGTTCGGCCCA
TTCGGACCGCAAGGAATCGGTCAATACACTACATGGCGTGATTTCATATGCGCGATTGCTGATCCCCATG
TGTATCACTGGCAAACTGTGATGGACGACACCGTCAGTGCGTCCGTCGCGCAGGCTCTCGATGAGCTGAT
GCTTTGGGCCGAGGACTGCCCCGAAGTCCGGCACCTCGTGCACGCGGATTTCGGCTCCAACAATGTCCTG
ACGGACAATGGCCGCATAACAGCGGTCATTGACTGGAGCGAGGCGATGTTCGGGGATTCCCAATACGAGG
TCGCCAACATCTTCTTCTGGAGGCCGTGGTTGGCTTGTATGGAGCAGCAGACGCGCTACTTCGAGCGGAG
GCATCCGGAGCTTGCAGGATCGCCGCGGCTCCGGGCGTATATGCTCCGCATTGGTCTTGACCAACTCTAT
CAGAGCTTGGTTGACGGCAATTTCGATGATGCAGCTTGGGCGCAGGGTCGATGCGACGCAATCGTCCGAT
CCGGAGCCGGGACTGTCGGGCGTACACAAATCGCCCGCAGAAGCGCGGCCGTCTGGACCGATGGCTGTGT
AGAAGTACTCGCCGATAGTGGAAACCGACGCCCCAGCACTCGTCCGAGGGCAAAGGAATAAGTTAGAACT
ATTTCCTGGCTGTTACGCGTGTGTTTTTTGACCACAAAGCTACTGACGGGCTTGTTAAACAGTGAACCGC
CCGCCCCACGACCCGCAGCGCCCGACCGAAAGGAGCGCACGACCCCATGCATCGAACAAAAGAAAAGGGG
GGACTGGAAGGGCTAATTCACTCCCAACGAAGACAAGATATCATAACTTCGTATAGCATACATTATACGA
AGTTATCGGCTAGCTGGTCCGGACTGTACTGGGTCTCTCTGGTTAGACCAGATCTGAGCCTGGGAGCTCT
CTGGCTAACTAGGGAACCCACTGCTTAAGCCTCAATAAAGCTTGCCTTGAGTGCTTCAAGTAGTGTGTGC
CCGTCTGTTGTGTGACTCTGGTAACTAGAGATCCCTCAGACCCTTTTAGTCAGTGTGGAAAATCTCTAGC
AGGGCCCGTTTAAACCCGCTGATCAGCCTCGACTGTGCCTTCTAGTTGCCAGCCATCTGTTGTTTGCCCC
TCCCCCGTGCCTTCCTTGACCCTGGAAGGTGCCACTCCCACTGTCCTTTCCTAATAAAATGAGGAAATTG
CATCGCATTGTCTGAGTAGGTGTCATTCTATTCTGGGGGGTGGGGTGGGGCAGGACAGCAAGGGGGAGGA
TTGGGAAGACAATAGCAGGCATGCTGGGGATGCGGTGGGCTCTATGGCTTCTGAGGCGGAAAGAACCAGC
TGGGGCTCTAGGGGGTATCCCC
[124 nt withheld, positions 7023-7146]
C
[91 nt withheld, positions 7148-7238]
A
[49 nt withheld, positions 7240-7288]
CCTTTGACGTTGGAGTCCACGTTCTTT
[37 nt withheld, positions 7316-7352]
ACCCTATCTCGGTCTATTCTTTTGATTTATAAGGGATTTTGCCGATTTCGGCCTATTGGTTAAAAAATGA
GCTGATTTAACAAAAATTTAACGCGAATTAATTCTGTGGAATGTGTGTCAGTTAGGGTGTGGAAAGTCCC
CAGGCTCCCCAGCAGGCAGAAGTATGCAAAGCATGCATCTCAATTAGTCAGCAACCAGGTGTGGAAAGTC
CCCAGGCTCCCCAGCAGGCAGAAGTATGCAAAGCATGCATCTCAATTAGTCAGCAACCATAGTCCCGCCC
CTAACTCCGCCCATCCCGCCCCTAACTCCGCCCAGTTCCGCCCATTCTCCGCCCCATGGCTGACTAATTT
TTTTTATTTATGCAGAGGCCGAGGCCGCCTCTGCCTCTGAGCTATTCCAGAAGTAGTGAGGAGGCTTTTT
TGGAGGCCTAGGCTTTTGCAAAAAGCTCCCGGGAGCTTGTATATCCATTTTCGGATCTGATCAGCACGTG
TTGACAATTAATCATCGGCATAGTATATCGGCATAGTATAATACGACAAGGTGAGGAACTAAACCATGGC
CAAGTTGACCAGTGCCGTTCCGGTGCTCACCGCGCGCGACGTCGCCGGAGCGGTCGAGTTCTGGACCGAC
CGGCTCGGGTTCTCCCGGGACTTCGTGGAGGACGACTTCGCCGGTGTGGTCCGGGACGACGTGACCCTGT
TCATCAGCGCGGTCCAGGACCAGGTGGTGCCGGACAACACCCTGGCCTGGGTGTGGGTGCGCGGCCTGGA
CGAGCTGTACGCCGAGTGGTCGGAGGTCGTGTCCACGAACTTCCGGGACGCCTCCGGGCCGGCCATGACC
GAGATCGGCGAGCAGCCGTGGGGGCGGGAGTTCGCCCTGCGCGACCCGGCCGGCAACTGCGTGCACTTCG
TGGCCGAGGAGCAGGACTGACACGTGCTACGAGATTTCGATTCCACCGCCGCCTTCTATGAAAGGTTGGG
CTTCGGAATCGTTTTCCGGGACGCCGGCTGGATGATCCTCCAGCGCGGGGATCTCATGCTGGAGTTCTTC
GCCCACCCCAACTTGTTTATTGCAGCTTATAATGGTTACAAATAAAGCAATAGCATCACAAATTTCACAA
ATAAAGCATTTTTTTCACTGCATTCTAGTTGTGGTTTGTCCAAACTCATCAATGTATCTTATCATGTCTG
TATACCGTCGACCTCTAGCTAGAGCTTGGCGTAATCATGGTCATAGCTGTTTCCTGTGTGAAATTGTTAT
CCGCTCACAATTCCACACAACATACGAGCCGGAAGCATAAAGTGTAAAGCCTGGGGTGCCTAATGAGTGA
GCTAACTCACATTAATTGCGTTGCGCTCACTGCCCGCTTTCCAGTCGGGAAACCTGTCGTGCCAGCTGCA
TTAATGAATCGGCCAACGCGCGGGGAGAGGCGGTTTGCGTATTGGGCGCTCTTCCGCTTCCTCGCTCACT
GACTCGCTGCGCTCGGTCGTTCGGCTGCGGCGAGCGGTATCAGCTCACTCAAAGGCGGTAATACGGTTAT
CCACAGAATCAGGGGATAACGCAGGAAAGAACATGTGAGCAAAAGGCCAGCAAAAGGCCAGGAACCGTAA
AAAGGCCGCGTTGCTGGCGTTTTTCCATAGGCTCCGCCCCCCTGACGAGCATCACAAAAATCGACGCTCA
AGTCAGAGGTGGCGAAACCCGACAGGACTATAAAGATACCAGGCGTTTCCCCCTGGAAGCTCCCTCGTGC
GCTCTCCTGTTCCGACCCTGCCGCTTACCGGATACCTGTCCGCCTTTCTCCCTTCGGGAAGCGTGGCGCT
TTCTCATAGCTCACGCTGTAGGTATCTCAGTTCGGTGTAGGTCGTTCGCTCCAAGCTGGGCTGTGTGCAC
GAACCCCCCGTTCAGCCCGACCGCTGCGCCTTATCCGGTAACTATCGTCTTGAGTCCAACCCGGTAAGAC
ACGACTTATCGCCACTGGCAGCAGCCACTGGTAACAGGATTAGCAGAGCGAGGTATGTAGGCGGTGCTAC
AGAGTTCTTGAAGTGGTGGCCTAACTACGGCTACACTAGAAGAACAGTATTTGGTATCTGCGCTCTGCTG
AAGCCAGTTACCTTCGGAAAAAGAGTTGGTAGCTCTTGATCCGGCAAACAAACCACCGCTGGTAGCGGTG
GTTTTTTTGTTTGCAAGCAGCAGATTACGCGCAGAAAAAAAGGATCTCAAGAAGATCCTTTGATCTTTTC
TACGGGGTCTGACGCTCAGTGGAACGAAAACTCACGTTAAGGGATTTTGGTCATGAGATTATCAAAAAGG
ATCTTCACCTAGATCCTTTTAAATTAAAAATGAAGTTTTAAATCAATCTAAAGTATATATGAGTAAACTT
GGTCTGACAGTTACCAATGCTTAATCAGTGAGGCACCTATCTCAGCGATCTGTCTATTTCGTTCATCCAT
AGTTGCCTGACTCCCCGTCGTGTAGATAACTACGATACGGGAGGGCTTACCATCTGGCCCCAGTGCTGCA
ATGATACCGCGAGACCCACGCTCACCGGCTCCAGATTTATCAGCAATAAACCAGCCAGCCGGAAGGGCCG
AGCGCAGAAGTGGTCCTGCAACTTTATCCGCCTCCATCCAGTCTATTAATTGTTGCCGGGAAGCTAGAGT
AAGTAGTTCGCCAGTTAATAGTTTGCGCAACGTTGTTGCCATTGCTACAGGCATCGTGGTGTCACGCTCG
TCGTTTGGTATGGCTTCATTCAGCTCCGGTTCCCAACGATCAAGGCGAGTTACATGATCCCCCATGTTGT
GCAAAAAAGCGGTTAGCTCCTTCGGTCCTCCGATCGTTGTCAGAAGTAAGTTGGCCGCAGTGTTATCACT
CATGGTTATGGCAGCACTGCATAATTCTCTTACTGTCATGCCATCCGTAAGATGCTTTTCTGTGACTGGT
GAGTACTCAACCAAGTCATTCTGAGAATAGTGTATGCGGCGACCGAGTTGCTCTTGCCCGGCGTCAATAC
GGGATAATACCGCGCCACATAGCAGAACTTTAAAAGTGCTCATCATTGGAAAACGTTCTTCGGGGCGAAA
ACTCTCAAGGATCTTACCGCTGTTGAGATCCAGTTCGATGTAACCCACTCGTGCACCCAACTGATCTTCA
GCATCTTTTACTTTCACCAGCGTTTCTGGGTGAGCAAAAACAGGAAGGCAAAATGCCGCAAAAAAGGGAA
TAAGGGCGACACGGAAATGTTGAATACTCATACTCTTCCTTTTTCAATATTATTGAAGCATTTATCAGGG
TTATTGTCTCATGAGCGGATACATATTTGAATGTATTTAGAAAAATAAACAAATAGGGGTTCCGCGCACA
TTTCCCCGAAAAGTGCCACCTGAC
Features (pLannotate 1.2.2; 33 found; start..end, strand, type, name):
     31..83      -  misc_feature   bom (fragment): basis of mobility region from pBR322
    238..617     +  enhancer       CMV enhancer: human cytomegalovirus immediate early enhancer
    618..817     +  promoter       CMV promoter: human cytomegalovirus (CMV) immediate early promoter
    835..1015    +  LTR            5' LTR (truncated): truncated 5' long terminal repeat (LTR) from HIV-1
   1062..1187    +  misc_feature   HIV-1 Ψ: packaging signal of human immunodeficiency virus type 1
   1171..1534    +  CDS            HIV-1 gag (fragment): gag protein from human immunodeficiency virus 1; gag
   1680..1913    +  misc_feature   RRE: The Rev response element (RRE) of HIV-1 allows for Rev-dependent mRNA export from the nucleus to the cytoplasm.
   2290..2390    +  CDS            Rev (fragment): human immunodeficiency virus 1 (HIV-1) Rev protein; rev; enhances nuclear export of unspliced and incompletely spliced viral mRNAs
   2440..2557    +  misc_feature   cPPT/CTS: central polypurine tract and central termination sequence of HIV-1
   2620..2686    +  CDS            small t antigen (fragment): SV40 (simian virus 40) small t antigen
   2693..3871    +  promoter       EF-1α promoter: strong constitutive promoter for human elongation factor EF-1α
   3888..3906    +  promoter       T7 promoter: promoter for bacteriophage T7 RNA polymerase
   3926..3962    -  misc_feature   MCS (fragment): pBluescript multiple cloning site
   3970..5199    +  CDS            c-Myc (fragment): human c-Myc proto-oncogene
   5266..6288    +  CDS            hph: KHYB_ECOLX - Experimental evidence at protein level: Swiss-Prot protein existence level 1. The aminoglycoside phosphotransferases achieve inactivation of their antibiotic substrates by phosphorylation. Only phosphorylates hygromycin and closely related compounds such as demethyl analogs and destomycin. From Escherichia coli.
   6372..6485    +  CDS            nef (fragment): NEF_HV1LA - Experimental evidence at protein level: Swiss-Prot protein existence level 1. Extracellular Nef protein targets CD4(+) T-lymphocytes for apoptosis by interacting with CXCR4 surface receptors. From Human immunodeficiency virus type 1 group M subtype B (isolate Lai) (HIV-1).
   6483..6516    +  protein_bind   loxP: Cre-mediated recombination occurs in the 8-bp core sequence (GCATACAT). Cre recombinase
   6541..6721    +  LTR            5' LTR (truncated): truncated 5' long terminal repeat (LTR) from HIV-1
   6753..6977    +  polyA_signal   bGH poly(A) signal: bovine growth hormone polyadenylation signal
   6981..7002    +  promoter       SV40 promoter (fragment): SV40 enhancer and early promoter
   7023..7451    +  rep_origin     f1 ori (sequence partly withheld): f1 bacteriophage origin of replication; arrow indicates direction of (+) strand synthesis
   7465..7794    +  promoter       SV40 promoter: SV40 enhancer and early promoter
   7842..7889    +  promoter       EM7 promoter: synthetic bacterial promoter&nbsp
   7908..8282    +  CDS            BleoR: antibiotic-binding protein; Sh ble from Streptoalloteichus hindustanus; confers resistance to bleomycin, phleomycin, and Zeocin™
   8292..8417    +  CDS            ble (fragment): BLE_KLEPN - Experimental evidence at protein level: Swiss-Prot protein existence level 1. Binding protein with a strong affinity to the bleomycin family of antibiotics. Binds to CL990; an antimitotic-antibiotic compound. From Klebsiella pneumoniae.
   8412..8533    +  polyA_signal   SV40 poly(A) signal: SV40 polyadenylation signal
   8604..8626    -  protein_bind   lac operator (fragment): The lac repressor binds to the lac operator to inhibit transcription in E. coli. This inhibition can be relieved by adding lactose or isopropyl-β-D-thiogalactopyranoside (IPTG). lac repressor encoded by lacI
   8630..8660    -  promoter       lac promoter: promoter for the E. coli lac operon
   8675..8696    -  protein_bind   CAP binding site: CAP binding activates transcription in the presence of cAMP. E. coli catabolite activator protein
   8709..8801    -  CDS            lacI (fragment): lac repressor; lacI; The lac repressor binds to the lac operator to inhibit transcription in E. coli. This inhibition can be relieved by adding lactose or isopropyl-β-D-thiogalactopyranoside (IPTG).
   8984..9572    -  rep_origin     ori: high-copy-number ColE1/pMB1/pBR322/pUC origin of replication
   9743..10603   -  CDS            AmpR: β-lactamase; bla; confers resistance to ampicillin, carbenicillin, and related antibiotics
  10604..10708   -  promoter       AmpR promoter: bla
