[The description below was written by a language model from this plasmid's Addgene catalogue record and pLannotate feature annotations shown in this document.]
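Description:
EF1a_MYC deltaLZ_P2A_Hygro_Barcode is a lentiviral transfer plasmid of about 10.7 kb for constitutive expression of a mutant human MYC in mammalian cells; the parental backbone is not named in the record. It is propagated in E. coli as a high-copy plasmid through a ColE1/pUC-type origin with ampicillin selection (AmpR). The backbone also carries an f1 origin and an SV40/EM7-driven BleoR cassette outside the viral region. The viral portion has a third-generation-style layout. A CMV enhancer/promoter fused to a truncated HIV-1 5' LTR drives genomic RNA production in packaging cells, followed by the Ψ packaging signal with a gag fragment, the RRE for Rev-dependent export, and the cPPT/CTS. A truncated 3' LTR preceded by a loxP site and followed by a bGH polyadenylation signal closes the unit.

Within the provirus, the human EF-1α promoter drives a 1,230 bp MYC open reading frame in which the leucine zipper motif has been deleted. This motif forms part of the dimerisation interface MYC uses to pair with MAX, so the variant presumably serves as a functionally impaired comparator to wild-type MYC, although the record does not state this. According to the construct name, the MYC coding sequence is linked through a P2A self-cleaving peptide to the hygromycin phosphotransferase gene (hph). One transcript therefore yields both proteins, and transduced cells can be selected with hygromycin. The P2A and the barcode are not annotated in the feature table; the barcode is described as allowing transcript detection in single-cell RNA-seq. The vector comes from work on pooled overexpression screens that pair fitness measurements with single-cell transcriptome readout.
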