Addgene plasmid #120509: EF1a_MYC deltaLZ_P2A_Hygro_Barcode
Purpose: Barcoded lentiviral vector to express MYC deltaLZ in mammalian cells under control of EF1a promoter. Barcoded for transcript detection in single cell RNA-seq.
Depositing lab: Prashant Mali. Depositing organization: University of California, San Diego (UCSD). Publication: Mapping Cellular Reprogramming via Pooled Overexpression Screens with Paired Fitness and Single-Cell RNA-Sequencing Readout. Parekh U, Wu Y, Zhao D, Worlikar A, Shah N, Zhang K, Mali P. Cell Syst. 2018 Nov 12. pii: S2405-4712(18)30433-2. doi: 10.1016/j.cels.2018.10.008. PubMed 30448000.
Backbone
  Vector backbone: Unknown
  Backbone size w/o insert (bp): 9514
  Vector type: Lentiviral
  Selectable markers: Hygromycin
Growth in bacteria
  Bacterial resistance: Ampicillin, 100 μg/mL
  Growth temperature: 37°C
  Growth strain: Stbl3
  Copy number: High Copy
Gene/Insert
  Gene/Insert name: MYC deltaLZ
  Species: H. sapiens (human)
  Insert size (bp): 1230
  Mutation: Deletion of leucine zipper motif
  Entrez Gene: MYC (a.k.a. MRTL, MYCC, bHLHe39, c-Myc)
  Promoter: EF1a
  Cloning method: Gibson Cloning
  Sequencing primers: 5′ 5'-ttctcaagcctcagacagtgg-3'
Terms and licenses: Academic/Nonprofit Terms; Industry Terms: Not Available to Industry
Depositor comments: 5' cloning site: BamHI (not destroyed), 3' cloning site: BamHI (not destroyed).
How to cite: EF1a_MYC deltaLZ_P2A_Hygro_Barcode was a gift from Prashant Mali (Addgene plasmid # 120509 ; http://n2t.net/addgene:120509 ; RRID:Addgene_120509)
