>Addgene plasmid #120509 | EF1a_MYC deltaLZ_P2A_Hygro_Barcode | depositor partial sequence | sequence record 228895 | MYC deltaLZ gene
ATGCCCCTCAACGTTAGCTTCACCAACAGGAACTATGACCTCGACTACGACTCGGTGCAGCCGTATTTCT
ACTGCGACGAGGAGGAGAACTTCTACCAGCAGCAGCAGCAGAGCGAGCTGCAGCCCCCGGCGCCCAGCGA
GGATATCTGGAAGAAATTCGAGCTGCTGCCCACCCCGCCCCTGTCCCCTAGCCGCCGCTCCGGGCTCTGC
TCGCCCTCCTACGTTGCGGTCACACCCTTCTCCCTTCGGGGAGACAACGACGGCGGTGGCGGGAGCTTCT
CCACGGCCGACCAGCTGGAGATGGTGACCGAGCTGCTGGGAGGAGACATGGTGAACCAGAGTTTCATCTG
CGACCCGGACGACGAGACCTTCATCAAAAACATCATCATCCAGGACTGTATGTGGAGCGGCTTCTCGGCC
GCCGCCAAGCTCGTCTCAGAGAAGCTGGCCTCCTACCAGGCTGCGCGCAAAGACAGCGGCAGCCCGAACC
CCGCCCGCGGCCACAGCGTCTGCTCCACCTCCAGCTTGTACCTGCAGGATCTGAGCGCCGCCGCCTCAGA
GTGCATCGACCCCTCGGTGGTCTTCCCCTACCCTCTCAACGACAGCAGCTCGCCCAAGTCCTGCGCCTCG
CAAGACTCCAGCGCCTTCTCTCCGTCCTCGGATTCTCTGCTCTCCTCGACGGAGTCCTCCCCGCAGGGCA
GCCCCGAGCCCCTGGTGCTCCATGAGGAGACACCGCCCACCACCAGCAGCGACTCTGAGGAGGAACAAGA
AGATGAGGAAGAAATCGATGTTGTTTCTGTGGAAAAGAGGCAGGCTCCTGGCAAAAGGTCAGAGTCTGGA
TCACCTTCTGCTGGAGGCCACAGCAAACCTCCTCACAGCCCACTGGTCCTCAAGAGGTGCCACGTCTCCA
CACATCAGCACAACTACGCAGCGCCTCCCTCCACTCGGAAGGACTATCCTGCTGCCAAGAGGGTCAAGTT
GGACAGTGTCAGAGTCCTGAGACAGATCAGCAACAACCGAAAATGCACCAGCCCCAGGTCCTCGGACACC
GAGGAGAATGTCAAGAGGCGAACACACAACGTCTTGGAGCGCCAGAGGAGGAACGAGCTAAAACGGAGCT
TTTTTGCCCTGCGTGACCAGATCCCGGAGTTGGAAAACAATGAAAAGGCCCCCAAGGTAGTTATCCTTAA
AAAAGCCACAGCATACATCCTGTCCGTCCAAGCAGAGGAG
