>Addgene plasmid #120509 | EF1a_MYC deltaLZ_P2A_Hygro_Barcode | depositor partial sequence | sequence record 228896 | MYC deltaLZ barcode
TGTGTTTTTTGACCACAAAG
